Addgene plasmid #82354: pUC19_BAS1509
Purpose: T7 in vitro transcription template for Bas mRNA
Depositing lab: Nils Walter. Depositing organization: University of Michigan. Publication: A translational riboswitch coordinates nascent transcription-translation coupling. Chatterjee S, Chauvier A, Dandpat SS, Artsimovitch I, Walter NG. Proc Natl Acad Sci U S A. 2021 Apr 20;118(16). pii: 2023426118. doi: 10.1073/pnas.2023426118. PubMed 33850018.
Backbone
  Vector backbone: pUC19
  Backbone size w/o insert (bp): 2700
  Total vector size (bp): 3281
  Vector type: Unspecified
Growth in bacteria
  Bacterial resistance: Ampicillin, 100 μg/mL
  Growth temperature: 37°C
  Growth strain: DH5alpha
  Copy number: Unknown
Gene/Insert
  Gene/Insert name: BAS1509 hypothetical protein (alt name: BAS1509)
  Species: Bacillus anthracis str. Sterne
  Insert size (bp): 625
  GenBank ID: YP_027776.1 NC_005945.1 (1542527..1543012)
  Promoter: T7
  Cloning method: Restriction Enzyme; 5′ cloning site XbaI (not destroyed); 3′ cloning site HindIII (not destroyed)
  Sequencing primers: 5′ tttcccagtcacgacgtt; 3′ tgtggaattgtgagcgga
Terms and licenses: Academic/Nonprofit Terms; Industry Terms: Not Available to Industry
How to cite: pUC19_BAS1509 was a gift from Nils Walter (Addgene plasmid # 82354 ; http://n2t.net/addgene:82354 ; RRID:Addgene_82354)
