[The description below was written by a language model from this plasmid's Addgene catalogue record and pLannotate feature annotations shown in this document.]
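Description:
pUC19_BAS1509 is a small (about 3.3 kb) E. coli cloning plasmid built on the pUC19 backbone and intended as a DNA template for in vitro transcription rather than for expression in cells. It is propagated through the high-copy ColE1/pUC origin of replication and selected with ampicillin through the β-lactamase (AmpR) gene and its native bla promoter. The remaining annotated backbone elements are typical pUC19 remnants. They include the lac promoter, lac operator and CAP binding site, an interrupted lacZα fragment flanking the multiple cloning site, and short fragment matches to rop, bom, lacI and an RSF origin. The fragment matches are partial hits and are unlikely to be functional parts.

The payload is a roughly 625 bp insert from Bacillus anthracis str. Sterne covering the BAS1509 hypothetical protein gene, cloned between the XbaI and HindIII sites of the polylinker. Both sites are retained. A bacteriophage T7 promoter sits immediately upstream of the insert. Just downstream of that promoter the feature table identifies a preQ1 riboswitch, an RNA element that binds the metabolite preQ1 and changes structure in response. The transcript therefore appears to carry the riboswitch leader followed by BAS1509 sequence, although the coding region itself is not annotated in the table. No T7 terminator is annotated, so the record does not indicate how the 3′ end of the transcript is defined.

The stated purpose is to provide a T7 in vitro transcription template for the "Bas" mRNA. The associated publication concerns a translational riboswitch that coordinates the coupling of transcription and translation.
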