Features (pLannotate 1.2.2; 14 found; start..end, strand, type, name):
     19..607     -  rep_origin     ori: high-copy-number ColE1/pMB1/pBR322/pUC origin of replication
    778..1638    -  CDS            AmpR: β-lactamase; bla; confers resistance to ampicillin, carbenicillin, and related antibiotics
   1639..1743    -  promoter       AmpR promoter: bla
   1838..1873    +  CDS            rop (fragment): Rop protein, which maintains plasmids at low copy number; rop
   1975..2074    +  misc_feature   bom (fragment): basis of mobility region from pBR322
   2080..2237    -  CDS            lacZα (fragment): LacZα fragment of β-galactosidase; lacZ fragment
   2234..2266    +  misc_feature   MCS (fragment): pUC18/19 multiple cloning site
   2267..2285    +  promoter       T7 promoter: promoter for bacteriophage T7 RNA polymerase
   2302..2346    +  ncRNA          PreQ1: Accession: RF00522 - PreQ1 riboswitch
   2922..2938    -  protein_bind   lac operator: The lac repressor binds to the lac operator to inhibit transcription in E. coli. This inhibition can be relieved by adding lactose or isopropyl-β-D-thiogalactopyranoside (IPTG). lac repressor encoded by lacI
   2946..2976    -  promoter       lac promoter: promoter for the E. coli lac operon
   2991..3012    -  protein_bind   CAP binding site: CAP binding activates transcription in the presence of cAMP. E. coli catabolite activator protein
   3025..3117    -  CDS            lacI (fragment): lac repressor; lacI; The lac repressor binds to the lac operator to inhibit transcription in E. coli. This inhibition can be relieved by adding lactose or isopropyl-β-D-thiogalactopyranoside (IPTG).
   3119..3252    -  rep_origin     RSF ori (fragment): Plasmids containing the RSF 1030 origin of replication can be propagated in E. coli cells that contain additional plasmids with compatible origins.
>Addgene plasmid #82354 | pUC19_BAS1509 | depositor full sequence | sequence record 163265 | pUC19_BAS1509 sequence 3281 bps
GGCCGCGTTGCTGGCGTTTTTCCATAGGCTCCGCCCCCCTGACGAGCATCACAAAAATCGACGCTCAAGT
CAGAGGTGGCGAAACCCGACAGGACTATAAAGATACCAGGCGTTTCCCCCTGGAAGCTCCCTCGTGCGCT
CTCCTGTTCCGACCCTGCCGCTTACCGGATACCTGTCCGCCTTTCTCCCTTCGGGAAGCGTGGCGCTTTC
TCATAGCTCACGCTGTAGGTATCTCAGTTCGGTGTAGGTCGTTCGCTCCAAGCTGGGCTGTGTGCACGAA
CCCCCCGTTCAGCCCGACCGCTGCGCCTTATCCGGTAACTATCGTCTTGAGTCCAACCCGGTAAGACACG
ACTTATCGCCACTGGCAGCAGCCACTGGTAACAGGATTAGCAGAGCGAGGTATGTAGGCGGTGCTACAGA
GTTCTTGAAGTGGTGGCCTAACTACGGCTACACTAGAAGAACAGTATTTGGTATCTGCGCTCTGCTGAAG
CCAGTTACCTTCGGAAAAAGAGTTGGTAGCTCTTGATCCGGCAAACAAACCACCGCTGGTAGCGGTGGTT
TTTTTGTTTGCAAGCAGCAGATTACGCGCAGAAAAAAAGGATCTCAAGAAGATCCTTTGATCTTTTCTAC
GGGGTCTGACGCTCAGTGGAACGAAAACTCACGTTAAGGGATTTTGGTCATGAGATTATCAAAAAGGATC
TTCACCTAGATCCTTTTAAATTAAAAATGAAGTTTTAAATCAATCTAAAGTATATATGAGTAAACTTGGT
CTGACAGTTACCAATGCTTAATCAGTGAGGCACCTATCTCAGCGATCTGTCTATTTCGTTCATCCATAGT
TGCCTGACTCCCCGTCGTGTAGATAACTACGATACGGGAGGGCTTACCATCTGGCCCCAGTGCTGCAATG
ATACCGCGAGACCCACGCTCACCGGCTCCAGATTTATCAGCAATAAACCAGCCAGCCGGAAGGGCCGAGC
GCAGAAGTGGTCCTGCAACTTTATCCGCCTCCATCCAGTCTATTAATTGTTGCCGGGAAGCTAGAGTAAG
TAGTTCGCCAGTTAATAGTTTGCGCAACGTTGTTGCCATTGCTACAGGCATCGTGGTGTCACGCTCGTCG
TTTGGTATGGCTTCATTCAGCTCCGGTTCCCAACGATCAAGGCGAGTTACATGATCCCCCATGTTGTGCA
AAAAAGCGGTTAGCTCCTTCGGTCCTCCGATCGTTGTCAGAAGTAAGTTGGCCGCAGTGTTATCACTCAT
GGTTATGGCAGCACTGCATAATTCTCTTACTGTCATGCCATCCGTAAGATGCTTTTCTGTGACTGGTGAG
TACTCAACCAAGTCATTCTGAGAATAGTGTATGCGGCGACCGAGTTGCTCTTGCCCGGCGTCAATACGGG
ATAATACCGCGCCACATAGCAGAACTTTAAAAGTGCTCATCATTGGAAAACGTTCTTCGGGGCGAAAACT
CTCAAGGATCTTACCGCTGTTGAGATCCAGTTCGATGTAACCCACTCGTGCACCCAACTGATCTTCAGCA
TCTTTTACTTTCACCAGCGTTTCTGGGTGAGCAAAAACAGGAAGGCAAAATGCCGCAAAAAAGGGAATAA
GGGCGACACGGAAATGTTGAATACTCATACTCTTCCTTTTTCAATATTATTGAAGCATTTATCAGGGTTA
TTGTCTCATGAGCGGATACATATTTGAATGTATTTAGAAAAATAAACAAATAGGGGTTCCGCGCACATTT
CCCCGAAAAGTGCCACCTGACGTCTAAGAAACCATTATTATCATGACATTAACCTATAAAAATAGGCGTA
TCACGAGGCCCTTTCGTCTCGCGCGTTTCGGTGATGACGGTGAAAACCTCTGACACATGCAGCTCCCGGA
GACGGTCACAGCTTGTCTGTAAGCGGATGCCGGGAGCAGACAAGCCCGTCAGGGCGCGTCAGCGGGTGTT
GGCGGGTGTCGGGGCTGGCTTAACTATGCGGCATCAGAGCAGATTGTACTGAGAGTGCACCATATGCGGT
GTGAAATACCGCACAGATGCGTAAGGAGAAAATACCGCATCAGGCGCCATTCGCCATTCAGGCTGCGCAA
CTGTTGGGAAGGGCGATCGGTGCGGGCCTCTTCGCTATTACGCCAGCTGGCGAAAGGGGGATGTGCTGCA
AGGCGATTAAGTTGGGTAACGCCAGGGTTTTCCCAGTCACGACGTTGTAAAACGACGGCCAGTGAATTCG
AGCTCGGTACCCGGGGATCCTCTAGATAATACGACTCACTATAGGGTGTTGCTTAAAAAACGAATAACGT
GGTTCGAAACCATCCCACGTAAAAAAACTAAGGAGATTTTGTCGTGAATATTAGAACATTAGTCGGTAAT
GGTATTTTAGCGGCATTATATATTGCTGTTTCTATGCTTATTCAGCCATTTGGCTTTACGAATGTACAGT
TTCGTATTTCAGAGATGTTTAATCATCTCGTTGTATTTAATAAGAAAGCAATTTACGGAATTGTATTAGG
TGTATTTTTAACGAATCTCTTTTTCTCACCTATGATTGCTTACGATTTAGTATTTGGAGTAGGGCAATCT
ATTCTTGCATTAGTTGCAACCATTATTTCTATGCGATTCATTAAAGGTGTTTGGGCTCGTATGATTTTTA
ATACAGTTATCTTTACAATTACAATGTTTATGATTGCAATTGAACTTCATCTTGCATTTGATTTACCATT
TATGTTGACTTGGTTAACATGTGCAGTCGGTGAATTTGTTGTCATGGCCATTGGTATGCCTGTAATGTAC
TGGATTAATAAACGAGTACAATTTGAAAGATTTATGTAATAGATGAAAGAGCTATTCCTATAGGGATAGC
TCTTTTTTAAAGCTTGGCGTAATCATGGTCATAGCTGTTTCCTGTGTGAAATTGTTATCCGCTCACAATT
CCACACAACATACGAGCCGGAAGCATAAAGTGTAAAGCCTGGGGTGCCTAATGAGTGAGCTAACTCACAT
TAATTGCGTTGCGCTCACTGCCCGCTTTCCAGTCGGGAAACCTGTCGTGCCAGCTGCATTAATGAATCGG
CCAACGCGCGGGGAGAGGCGGTTTGCGTATTGGGCGCTCTTCCGCTTCCTCGCTCACTGACTCGCTGCGC
TCGGTCGTTCGGCTGCGGCGAGCGGTATCAGCTCACTCAAAGGCGGTAATACGGTTATCCACAGAATCAG
GGGATAACGCAGGAAAGAACATGTGAGCAAAAGGCCAGCAAAAGGCCAGGAACCGTAAAAA
