>Addgene plasmid #82354 | pUC19_BAS1509 | addgene partial sequence | sequence record 167520 | M13pUC-Fwd 5'-CCCAGTCACGACGTTGTAAAACG-3'
AGCTCGGTACCCGGGGATCCTCTAGATAATACGACTCACTATAGGGTGTTGCTTAAAAAACGAATAACGT
GGTTCGAAACCATCCCACGTAAAAAAACTAAGGAGATTTTGTCGTGAATATTAGAACATTAGTCGGTAAT
GGTATTTTAGCGGCATTATATATTGCTGTTTCTATGCTTATTCAGCCATTTGGCTTTACGAATGTACAGT
TTCGTATTTCAGAGATGTTTAATCATCTCGTTGTATTTAATAAGAAAGCAATTTACGGAATTGTATTAGG
TGTATTTTTAACGAATCTCTTTTTCTCACCTATGATTGCTTACGATTTAGTATTTGGAGTAGGGCAATCT
ATTCTTGCATTAGTTGCAACCATTATTTCTATGCGATTCATTAAAGGTGTTTGGGCTCGTATGATTTTTA
ATACAGTTATCTTTACAATTACAATGTTTATGATTGCAATTGAACTTCATCTTGCATTTGATTTACCATT
TATGTTGACTTGGTTAACATGTGCAGTCGGTGAATTTGTTGTCATGGCCATTGGTATGCCTGTAATGTAC
TGGATTAATAAACGAGTACAATTTGAAAGATTTATGTAATAGATGAAAGAGCTATTCCTATAGGGATAGC
TCTTTTTTAAAGCTTGGCGTAATCATGGTCATAGCTGTTTCCTGTGTGAAATTGTTATCCGCTCACAATT
CCACACAACATACGAGCCGGAAGCATAAAGTGTAAAGCCTGGGGTGCCTAATGAGTGAGCTAACTCACAT
TAATTGCGTTGCGCTCACTGCCCGCTTTCCAGTCGGGAAACCTGTCGTGCCAGCTGCATTAATGAATCGG
CCAACGCGCGGGGAGAGGCGGTTTGCGTATTGGGCGCTCTTCCGCTTCCTCGCTCACTGACTCGCTGCGC
TCGGTCGTTCGGCTGCGGCGAGCGGTATCAGCTCACTCAAAGGCGGTAATACGGTTATCCACAGAATCAG
GG
