>Addgene plasmid #82354 | pUC19_BAS1509 | addgene partial sequence | sequence record 167522 | Tac-promoter 5'-GAGCGGATAACAATTTCACACAGG-3'
TTACGCCAAGCTTTAAAAAAGAGCTATCCCTATAGGAATAGCTCTTTCATCTATTACATAAATCTTTCAA
ATTGTACTCGTTTATTAATCCAGTACATTACAGGCATACCAATGGCCATGACAACAAATTCACCGACTGC
ACATGTTAACCAAGTCAACATAAATGGTAAATCAAATGCAAGATGAAGTTCAATTGCAATCATAAACATT
GTAATTGTAAAGATAACTGTATTAAAAATCATACGAGCCCAAACACCTTTAATGAATCGCATAGAAATAA
TGGTTGCAACTAATGCAAGAATAGATTGCCCTACTCCAAATACTAAATCGTAAGCAATCATAGGTGAGAA
AAAGAGATTCGTTAAAAATACACCTAATACAATTCCGTAAATTGCTTTCTTATTAAATACAACGAGATGA
TTAAACATCTCTGAAATACGAAACTGTACATTCGTAAAGCCAAATGGCTGAATAAGCATAGAAACAGCAA
TATATAATGCCGCTAAAATACCATTACCGACTAATGTTCTAATATTCACGACAAAATCTCCTTAGTTTTT
TTACGTGGGATGGTTTCGAACCACGTTATTCGTTTTTTAAGCAACACCCTATAGTGAGTCGTATTATCTA
GAGGATCCCCGGGTACCGAGCTCGAATTCACTGGCCGTCGTTTTACAACGTCGTGACTGGGAAAACCCTG
GCGTTACCCAACTTAATCGCCTTGCAGCACATCCCCCTTTCGCCAGCTGGCGTAATAGCGAAGAGGCCCG
CACCGATCGCCCTTCCCAACAGTTGCGCAGCCTGAATGGCGAATGGCGCCTGATGCGGTATTTTCTCCTT
ACGCATCTGTGCGGTATTTCACACCGCATATGGTGCACTCTCAGTACAATCTGCTCTGATGCCGCATAGT
TAAGCCAGCCCCGACACCCGCCAACACCCGCTGACGCGCCCTGACGGGCTTGTCTGCTCCCGGCATCCGC
TTACAGACAAGCTG
